Addgene plasmid #166930: pE-01
Purpose: Stop codon part (E)
Depositing lab: Thomas Gorochowski. Depositing organization: University of Bristol. Publication: Harnessing the central dogma for stringent multi-level control of gene expression. Greco FV, Pandi A, Erb TJ, Grierson CS, Gorochowski TE. Nat Commun. 2021 Mar 19;12(1):1738. doi: 10.1038/s41467-021-21995-7. PubMed 33741937.
Backbone
  Vector backbone: pMA
  Backbone manufacturer: GeneArt - Thermo Fisher
  Backbone size w/o insert (bp): 2456
  Total vector size (bp): 2606
  Vector type: Bacterial Expression, Synthetic Biology
Growth in bacteria
  Bacterial resistance: Ampicillin, 100 μg/mL
  Growth temperature: 37°C
  Growth strain: DH5alpha
  Copy number: High Copy
Gene/Insert
  Gene/Insert name: STOP CODON TAA and spacer - BLOCK E- Flanked by BsaI sites
  Species: Synthetic
  Insert size (bp): 56
  Cloning method: Unknown
  Sequencing primers: 5′ TTGTAAAACGACGGCCAG; 3′ CATGGTCATAGCTGTTTCC
Terms and licenses: Academic/Nonprofit Terms; Industry Terms: Not Available to Industry
How to cite: pE-01 was a gift from Thomas Gorochowski (Addgene plasmid # 166930 ; http://n2t.net/addgene:166930 ; RRID:Addgene_166930)
