[The description below was written by a language model from this plasmid's Addgene catalogue record and pLannotate feature annotations shown in this document.]
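Description:
pE-01 is a small synthetic-biology part plasmid built on the pMA gene-synthesis cloning backbone and maintained in E. coli. It replicates from a high-copy ColE1/pUC-type origin and is selected with ampicillin through a β-lactamase gene driven by its native AmpR promoter. Although it is catalogued under bacterial expression, its role is to store a DNA part rather than to express anything itself.

The payload is a 56 bp synthetic insert designated block E: a TAA stop codon followed by a short spacer, flanked by BsaI recognition sites. BsaI is a type IIS enzyme that cuts outside its recognition sequence, so digestion releases the part with defined overhangs. This is the arrangement used in Golden Gate-style one-pot assembly, where the stop-codon block can be joined in a fixed position with other lettered parts to build multi-part genetic circuits. The specific overhangs and the neighbouring part classes are not stated in the record. The plasmid belongs to a toolkit associated with work on stringent multi-level control of gene expression.

The automated feature table also lists a T7 promoter and short fragments matching lacZα, an M13 origin, an RSF origin, lacI and a GFP variant. These are partial hits of tens of bases up to about 160 bases. They most likely reflect backbone remnants or sequence similarity within the synthetic region, not functional elements. The insert itself is not annotated. The sequenced record (2,524 nt) is somewhat shorter than the catalogued total size (2,606 bp), and that figure does not equal the listed backbone size (2,456 bp) plus the insert, so the listed sizes should be treated as approximate.
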