Features (pLannotate 1.2.2; 9 found; start..end, strand, type, name):
    611..1199    +  rep_origin     ori: high-copy-number ColE1/pMB1/pBR322/pUC origin of replication
   1277..1317    +  rep_origin     RSF ori (fragment): Plasmids containing the RSF 1030 origin of replication can be propagated in E. coli cells that contain additional plasmids with compatible origins.
   1354..1401    +  CDS            lacI (fragment): lac repressor; lacI; The lac repressor binds to the lac operator to inhibit transcription in E. coli. This inhibition can be relieved by adding lactose or isopropyl-β-D-thiogalactopyranoside (IPTG).
   1439..1534    -  CDS            11 (fragment): 11 is a basic (constitutively fluorescent) green fluorescent protein published in 1996, derived from Aequorea victoria.
   1638..1656    -  promoter       T7 promoter: promoter for bacteriophage T7 RNA polymerase
   1665..1821    +  CDS            lacZα (fragment): LacZα fragment of β-galactosidase; lacZ fragment
   1842..1973    +  rep_origin     M13 ori (fragment): M13 bacteriophage origin of replication; arrow indicates direction of (+) strand synthesis
   1999..2103    +  promoter       AmpR promoter: bla
   2104..440     +  CDS            AmpR (across the origin): β-lactamase; bla; confers resistance to ampicillin, carbenicillin, and related antibiotics
>Addgene plasmid #166930 | pE-01 | addgene full sequence | sequence record 333647 | Addgene NGS Result
GAGGACCGAAGGAGCTAACCGCTTTTTTGCACAACATGGGGGATCATGTAACTCGCCTTGATCGTTGGGA
ACCGGAGCTGAATGAAGCCATACCAAACGACGAGCGTGACACCACGATGCCTGTAGCAATGGCAACAACG
TTGCGCAAACTATTAACTGGCGAACTACTTACTCTAGCTTCCCGGCAACAATTAATAGACTGGATGGAGG
CGGATAAAGTTGCAGGACCACTTCTGCGCTCGGCCCTTCCGGCTGGCTGGTTTATTGCTGATAAATCTGG
AGCCGGTGAGCGTGGTTCTCGCGGTATCATTGCAGCACTGGGGCCAGATGGTAAGCCCTCCCGTATCGTA
GTTATCTACACGACGGGGAGTCAGGCAACTATGGATGAACGAAATAGACAGATCGCTGAGATAGGTGCCT
CACTGATTAAGCATTGGTAACTGTCAGACCAAGTTTACTCATATATACTTTAGATTGATTTAAAACTTCA
TTTTTAATTTAAAAGGATCTAGGTGAAGATCCTTTTTGATAATCTCATGACCAAAATCCCTTAACGTGAG
TTTTCGTTCCACTGAGCGTCAGACCCCGTAGAAAAGATCAAAGGATCTTCTTGAGATCCTTTTTTTCTGC
GCGTAATCTGCTGCTTGCAAACAAAAAAACCACCGCTACCAGCGGTGGTTTGTTTGCCGGATCAAGAGCT
ACCAACTCTTTTTCCGAAGGTAACTGGCTTCAGCAGAGCGCAGATACCAAATACTGTTCTTCTAGTGTAG
CCGTAGTTAGGCCACCACTTCAAGAACTCTGTAGCACCGCCTACATACCTCGCTCTGCTAATCCTGTTAC
CAGTGGCTGCTGCCAGTGGCGATAAGTCGTGTCTTACCGGGTTGGACTCAAGACGATAGTTACCGGATAA
GGCGCAGCGGTCGGGCTGAACGGGGGGTTCGTGCACACAGCCCAGCTTGGAGCGAACGACCTACACCGAA
CTGAGATACCTACAGCGTGAGCTATGAGAAAGCGCCACGCTTCCCGAAGGGAGAAAGGCGGACAGGTATC
CGGTAAGCGGCAGGGTCGGAACAGGAGAGCGCACGAGGGAGCTTCCAGGGGGAAACGCCTGGTATCTTTA
TAGTCCTGTCGGGTTTCGCCACCTCTGACTTGAGCGTCGATTTTTGTGATGCTCGTCAGGGGGGCGGAGC
CTATGGAAAAACGCCAGCAACGCGGCCTTTTTACGGTTCCTGGCCTTTTGCTGGCCTTTTGCTCATTAGG
CACCCCAGGCTTTACCCGAACGACCGAGCGCAGCGAGTCAGTGAGCGAGGAAGCGGAGAGCGCCCAATAC
GCAAGGAAACAGCTATGACCATGTTAATGCAGCTGGCACGACAGGTTTCCCGACTGGAAAGCGGGCAGTG
AGCGGAAGGCCCATGAGGCCAGTCTTGTGCTCCAGGTACCCCTCGCCGCTAACCGAAAACTTATGACCAT
TAACGTCCCCATCCAACTCAACCAAGATGGGTACAACGCCTGTAAACAGCTCCTCTCCTTTACTGGTCTC
GGCGGCTAAACGATTCCTAGACCGACGTACGATACAACTAGCGTGAGACCGAGCTCTGGACAAGACACGT
GGCCTTGACGGCCTTCCGCCAATTCGCCCTATAGTGAGTCGTATTACGTCGCGCTCACTGGCCGTCGTTT
TACAACGTCGTGACTGGGAAAACCCTGGCGTTACCCAACTTAATCGCCTTGCAGCACATCCCCCTTTCGC
CAGCTGGCGTAATAGCGAAGAGGCCCGCACCGAAACGCCCTTCCCAACAGTTGCGCAGCCTGAATGGCGA
ATGGGAGCGCCCTGTAGCGGCCACTCAACCCTATCTCGGTCTATTCTTTTGATTTATAAGGGATTTTGCC
GATTTCGGCCTATTGGTTAAAAAATGAGCTGATTTAACAAAAATTTAACGCGAATTTTAACAAAATATTA
ACGCTTACAATTTAGGTGGCACTTTTCGGGGAAATGTGCGCGGAACCCCTATTTGTTTATTTTTCTAAAT
ACATTCAAATATGTATCCGCTCATGAGACAATAACCCTGATAAATGCTTCAATAATATTGAAAAAGGAAG
AGTATGAGTATTCAACATTTCCGTGTCGCCCTTATTCCCTTTTTTGCGGCATTTTGCCTTCCTGTTTTTG
CTCACCCAGAAACGCTGGTGAAAGTAAAAGATGCTGAAGATCAGTTGGGTGCACGAGTGGGTTACATCGA
ACTGGATCTCAACAGCGGTAAGATCCTTGAGAGTTTTCGCCCCGAAGAACGTTTTCCAATGATGAGCACT
TTTAAAGTTCTGCTATGTGGCGCGGTATTATCCCGTATTGACGCCGGGCAAGAGCAACTCGGTCGCCGCA
TACACTATTCTCAGAATGACTTGGTTGAGTACTCACCAGTCACAGAAAAGCATCTTACGGATGGCATGAC
AGTAAGAGAATTATGCAGTGCTGCCATAACCATGAGTGATAACACTGCGGCCAACTTACTTCTGACAACG
ATCG
