>Addgene plasmid #166930 | pE-01 | depositor partial sequence | sequence record 324744 | pE-01 sequence 56 bps
GGTCTCACGCTAGTTGTATCGTACGTCGGTCTAGGAATCGTTTAGCCGCCGAGACC
